Addgene plasmid #69903: pcDNA3.1(+) ZKSCAN1 MCS-ZKSCAN1 548-1047
Purpose: Expresses a miniature version of the ZKSCAN1 circular RNA in mammalian cells
Depositing lab: Jeremy Wilusz. Depositing organization: University of Pennsylvania. Publication: Combinatorial control of Drosophila circular RNA expression by intronic repeats, hnRNPs, and SR proteins. Kramer MC, Liang D, Tatomer DC, Gold B, March ZM, Cherry S, Wilusz JE. Genes Dev. 2015 Oct 8. 10.1101/gad.270421.115 PubMed 26450910.
Backbone
  Vector backbone: pcDNA3.1(+) ZKSCAN1 MCS Exon Vector
  Backbone size w/o insert (bp): 6705
  Total vector size (bp): 7166
  Vector type: Mammalian Expression
Growth in bacteria
  Bacterial resistance: Ampicillin, 100 μg/mL
  Growth temperature: 37°C
  Growth strain: Top10
  Copy number: Unknown
Gene/Insert
  Gene/Insert name: ZKSCAN1
  Species: H. sapiens (human)
  Insert size (bp): 500
  Entrez Gene: ZKSCAN1 (a.k.a. KOX18, PHZ-37, ZNF139, ZNF36, ZSCAN33)
  Promoter: CMV
  Cloning method: Restriction Enzyme; 5′ cloning site EcoRV (not destroyed); 3′ cloning site SacII (not destroyed)
  Sequencing primers: 5′ CGCAAATGGGCGGTAGGCGTG
Terms and licenses: Academic/Nonprofit Terms; Industry Terms: Not Available to Industry
How to cite: pcDNA3.1(+) ZKSCAN1 MCS-ZKSCAN1 548-1047 was a gift from Jeremy Wilusz (Addgene plasmid # 69903 ; http://n2t.net/addgene:69903 ; RRID:Addgene_69903)
