[The description below was written by a language model from this plasmid's Addgene catalogue record and pLannotate feature annotations shown in this document.]
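Description:
pcDNA3.1(+) ZKSCAN1 MCS-ZKSCAN1 548-1047 is a mammalian expression plasmid of about 7.2 kb, built on the pcDNA3.1(+) ZKSCAN1 MCS Exon Vector and designed to produce a miniature version of the human ZKSCAN1 circular RNA in transfected cells. It is propagated in E. coli through a high-copy ColE1/pUC-type origin with ampicillin selection (AmpR under its own bla promoter). It also carries an f1 origin and an SV40 promoter-driven neomycin resistance cassette with an SV40 poly(A) signal, which would allow G418 selection of mammalian cells.

The expression unit consists of the CMV immediate-early enhancer and promoter, followed by a T7 promoter, the ZKSCAN1-derived region, and the bovine growth hormone polyadenylation signal. The recorded insert is a 500 bp human ZKSCAN1 fragment (positions 548-1047 in the depositor's numbering) cloned between EcoRV and SacII sites, both of which are retained. The automated annotation labels this stretch as a ZNF396 fragment, most likely reflecting homology between related SCAN-domain zinc finger genes rather than a different insert. On either side lie matching "C9orf85" fragment hits in opposite orientations. These are probably not genuine coding sequences. They are consistent with inverted repeat elements in flanking intronic sequence, which in circular RNA expression vectors of this type base-pair to bring splice sites together and promote backsplicing, although the record does not explicitly describe them. Other small hits (HIV LTR, GFP11, C14orf178, ble and lacI fragments) appear to be incidental matches.

The plasmid is used to study circular RNA biogenesis, providing a compact substrate for examining the sequence requirements for exon circularisation in mammalian cells.
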