Features (pLannotate 1.2.2; 24 found; start..end, strand, type, name):
     28..80      -  misc_feature   bom (fragment): basis of mobility region from pBR322
    235..614     +  enhancer       CMV enhancer: human cytomegalovirus immediate early enhancer
    615..818     +  promoter       CMV promoter: human cytomegalovirus (CMV) immediate early promoter
    814..847     +  LTR            5' LTR (truncated) (fragment): truncated 5' long terminal repeat (LTR) from HIV-1
    863..881     +  promoter       T7 promoter: promoter for bacteriophage T7 RNA polymerase
   1034..1231    +  CDS            C9orf85 (fragment): CI085_HUMAN - Experimental evidence at protein level: Swiss-Prot protein existence level 1. From Homo sapiens (Human).
   1502..1984    +  CDS            ZNF396 (fragment): ZN396_HUMAN - Also known as ZSCAN14. Experimental evidence at protein level: Swiss-Prot protein existence level 1. Isoform 1 and isoform 2 act as DNA-dependent transcriptional repressors. From Homo sapiens (Human).
   2069..2152    -  CDS            C14orf178 (fragment): CN178_HUMAN - Experimental evidence at transcript level: Swiss-Prot protein existence level 2. From Homo sapiens (Human).
   2248..2264    -  CDS            GFP11x7 (fragment): seven tandem copies of the 11th β-strand of superfolder GFP each GFP11 associates with GFP(1-10), consisting of the first 10 β-strands, to reconstitute fluorescent GFP (Kamiyama et al., 2016)
   2309..2503    -  CDS            C9orf85 (fragment): CI085_HUMAN - Experimental evidence at protein level: Swiss-Prot protein existence level 1. From Homo sapiens (Human).
   2765..2989    +  polyA_signal   bGH poly(A) signal: bovine growth hormone polyadenylation signal
   2993..3014    +  promoter       SV40 promoter (fragment): SV40 enhancer and early promoter
   3035..3463    +  rep_origin     f1 ori (sequence partly withheld): f1 bacteriophage origin of replication; arrow indicates direction of (+) strand synthesis
   3477..3806    +  promoter       SV40 promoter: SV40 enhancer and early promoter
   3873..4664    +  CDS            neo: KKA2_KLEPN - Also known as kan, nptII. Experimental evidence at protein level: Swiss-Prot protein existence level 1. Resistance to kanamycin, neomycin, paromomycin, ribostamycin, butirosin and gentamicin B. From Klebsiella pneumoniae.
   4688..4846    +  CDS            ble (fragment): BLE_KLEPN - Experimental evidence at protein level: Swiss-Prot protein existence level 1. Binding protein with a strong affinity to the bleomycin family of antibiotics. Binds to CL990; an antimitotic-antibiotic compound. From Klebsiella pneumoniae.
   4841..4962    +  polyA_signal   SV40 poly(A) signal: SV40 polyadenylation signal
   5035..5051    -  protein_bind   lac operator: The lac repressor binds to the lac operator to inhibit transcription in E. coli. This inhibition can be relieved by adding lactose or isopropyl-β-D-thiogalactopyranoside (IPTG). lac repressor encoded by lacI
   5059..5089    -  promoter       lac promoter: promoter for the E. coli lac operon
   5104..5125    -  protein_bind   CAP binding site: CAP binding activates transcription in the presence of cAMP. E. coli catabolite activator protein
   5138..5230    -  CDS            lacI (fragment): lac repressor; lacI; The lac repressor binds to the lac operator to inhibit transcription in E. coli. This inhibition can be relieved by adding lactose or isopropyl-β-D-thiogalactopyranoside (IPTG).
   5413..5998    -  rep_origin     ori: high-copy-number ColE1/pMB1/pBR322/pUC origin of replication
   6169..7029    -  CDS            AmpR: β-lactamase; bla; confers resistance to ampicillin, carbenicillin, and related antibiotics
   7030..7134    -  promoter       AmpR promoter: bla
>Addgene plasmid #69903 | pcDNA3.1(+) ZKSCAN1 MCS-ZKSCAN1 548-1047 | depositor full sequence | sequence record 127144 | pcDNA3.1(+) ZKSCAN1 MCS-ZKSCAN1 548-1047 sequence 7165 bps
GACGGATCGGGAGATCTCCCGATCCCCTATGGTGCACTCTCAGTACAATCTGCTCTGATGCCGCATAGTT
AAGCCAGTATCTGCTCCCTGCTTGTGTGTTGGAGGTCGCTGAGTAGTGCGCGAGCAAAATTTAAGCTACA
ACAAGGCAAGGCTTGACCGACAATTGCATGAAGAATCTGCTTAGGGTTAGGCGTTTTGCGCTGCTTCGCG
ATGTACGGGCCAGATATACGCGTTGACATTGATTATTGACTAGTTATTAATAGTAATCAATTACGGGGTC
ATTAGTTCATAGCCCATATATGGAGTTCCGCGTTACATAACTTACGGTAAATGGCCCGCCTGGCTGACCG
CCCAACGACCCCCGCCCATTGACGTCAATAATGACGTATGTTCCCATAGTAACGCCAATAGGGACTTTCC
ATTGACGTCAATGGGTGGAGTATTTACGGTAAACTGCCCACTTGGCAGTACATCAAGTGTATCATATGCC
AAGTACGCCCCCTATTGACGTCAATGACGGTAAATGGCCCGCCTGGCATTATGCCCAGTACATGACCTTA
TGGGACTTTCCTACTTGGCAGTACATCTACGTATTAGTCATCGCTATTACCATGGTGATGCGGTTTTGGC
AGTACATCAATGGGCGTGGATAGCGGTTTGACTCACGGGGATTTCCAAGTCTCCACCCCATTGACGTCAA
TGGGAGTTTGTTTTGGCACCAAAATCAACGGGACTTTCCAAAATGTCGTAACAACTCCGCCCCATTGACG
CAAATGGGCGGTAGGCGTGTACGGTGGGAGGTCTATATAAGCAGAGCTCTCTGGCTAACTAGAGAACCCA
CTGCTTACTGGCTTATCGAAATTAATACGACTCACTATAGGGAGACCCAAGCTGGCTAGCGTTTAAACTT
AAGCTTGGTACCGAGCTCGGATCCACTAGTCCAGTGTGGTGGAATTCAGTGACAGTGGAGATTGTACAGT
TTTTTCCTCGATTTGTCAGGATTTTTTTTTTTTGACGGAGTTTAACTTCTTGTCTCCCAGGTAGGAAGTG
CAGTGGCGTAATCTCGGCTCACTACAACCTCCACCTCCTGGGTTCAAGCGTTTCTCCTGCCTCAGCTTTC
CGAGTAGCTGGGATTACAGGCGCCTGCCACCATGCCCTGCTGACTTTTGTATTTTTAGTAGAGACGGGGT
TTCACCATGTTGGCCAGGCTGGTCTTGAACTCCTGACCGCAGGCGATTGGCCTGCCTCGGCCTCCCAAAG
TGCTGAGATTACAGGCGTGAGCCACCACCCCCGGCCTCAGGAGCGTTCTGATAGTGCCTCGATGTGCTGC
CTCCTATAAAGTGTTAGCAGCACAGATCACTTTTTGTAAAGGTACGTACTAATGACTTTTTTTTTATACT
TCAGGATATCGAATAGTAAAGAAACACATCATAAAACCTCCCAGGACATAAAGGTGAGCACAGACCCTGT
TTGGATCAAGTCAGTTCCTGGAGCCTGAATGATGACTGCTGAATCACGGGAAGCCACGGGTCTGTCCCCA
CAGGCTGCACAGGAGAAGGATGGTATCGTAATAGTGAAGGTGGAAGAGGAAGATGAGGAAGACCACATGT
GGGGGCAGGATTCCACCCTACAGGACACGCCTCCTCCAGACCCAGAGATATTCCGCCAACGCTTCAGGCG
CTTCTGTTACCAGAACACTTTTGGGCCCCGAGAGGCTCTCAGTCGGCTGAAGGAACTTTGTCATCAGTGG
CTGCGGCCAGAAATAAACACCAAGGAACAGATCCTGGAGCTTCTGGTGCTAGAGCAGTTTCTTTCCATCC
TGCCCAAGGAGCTCCAGGTCTGGCTGCAGGAATACCGCCCCGATAGTGGAGAGGAGGCCGTGACCCTTCT
AGAAGACTTGGAGCTTGATTCCGCGGAGGTAAGAAGCAAGGTTTCATTTAGGGGAAGGGAAATGATTCAG
GACGAGAGTCTTTGTGCTGCTGAGTGCCTGTGATGAAGAAGCATGTTAGTCCTGGGCAACGTAGCGAGAC
CCCATCTCTACAAAAAATAGAAAAATTAGCCAGGTATAGTGGCGCACACCTGTGATTCCAGCTACGCAGG
AGGCTGAGGTGGGAGGATTGCTTGAGCCCAGGAGGTTGAGGCTGCAGTGAGCTGTAATCATGCCACTACT
CCAACCTGGGCAACACAGCAAGGACCCTGTCTCAAAAGCTACTTACAGAAAAGAATTAGGCTCGGCACGG
TAGCTCACACCTGTAATCCCAGCACTTTGGGAGGCTGAGGCGGGCAGATCACTTGAGGTCAGGAGTTTGA
GACCAGCCTGGCCAACATGGTGAAACCTTGTCTCTACTAAAAATATGAAAATTAGCCAGGCATGGTGGCA
CATTCCTGTAATCCCAGCTACTCGGGAGGCTGAGGCAGGAGAATCACTTGAACCCAGGAGGTGGAGGTTG
CAGTAAGCCGAGATCGTACCACTGTGCTCTAGCCTTGGTGACAGAGCGAGACTGTCTTAAAAAAAAAAAA
AAAAAAAAAAGAATTAATTAAAAATTTAAAAAAAAATGAAAAAAAGCTGCATGCTTGTTTTTTGTTTTTA
GTTATTCTACATTGTTGTCATTATTACCAAATATTGGGGAAAATACAACTTACAGACCAATCTCAGGAGT
TAAATGTTACTACGAAGGCAAATGAACTATGCGTAATGAACCTGGTAGGCATTAGCGGCCGCTCGAGTCT
AGAGGGCCCGTTTAAACCCGCTGATCAGCCTCGACTGTGCCTTCTAGTTGCCAGCCATCTGTTGTTTGCC
CCTCCCCCGTGCCTTCCTTGACCCTGGAAGGTGCCACTCCCACTGTCCTTTCCTAATAAAATGAGGAAAT
TGCATCGCATTGTCTGAGTAGGTGTCATTCTATTCTGGGGGGTGGGGTGGGGCAGGACAGCAAGGGGGAG
GATTGGGAAGACAATAGCAGGCATGCTGGGGATGCGGTGGGCTCTATGGCTTCTGAGGCGGAAAGAACCA
GCTGGGGCTCTAGGGGGTATCCCC
[124 nt withheld, positions 3035-3158]
C
[91 nt withheld, positions 3160-3250]
A
[49 nt withheld, positions 3252-3300]
CCTTTGACGTTGGAGTCCACGTTCTTT
[37 nt withheld, positions 3328-3364]
ACCCTATCTCGGTCTATTCTTTTGATTTATAAGGGATTTTGCCGATTTCGGCCTATTGGTTAAAAAATGA
GCTGATTTAACAAAAATTTAACGCGAATTAATTCTGTGGAATGTGTGTCAGTTAGGGTGTGGAAAGTCCC
CAGGCTCCCCAGCAGGCAGAAGTATGCAAAGCATGCATCTCAATTAGTCAGCAACCAGGTGTGGAAAGTC
CCCAGGCTCCCCAGCAGGCAGAAGTATGCAAAGCATGCATCTCAATTAGTCAGCAACCATAGTCCCGCCC
CTAACTCCGCCCATCCCGCCCCTAACTCCGCCCAGTTCCGCCCATTCTCCGCCCCATGGCTGACTAATTT
TTTTTATTTATGCAGAGGCCGAGGCCGCCTCTGCCTCTGAGCTATTCCAGAAGTAGTGAGGAGGCTTTTT
TGGAGGCCTAGGCTTTTGCAAAAAGCTCCCGGGAGCTTGTATATCCATTTTCGGATCTGATCAAGAGACA
GGATGAGGATCGTTTCGCATGATTGAACAAGATGGATTGCACGCAGGTTCTCCGGCCGCTTGGGTGGAGA
GGCTATTCGGCTATGACTGGGCACAACAGACAATCGGCTGCTCTGATGCCGCCGTGTTCCGGCTGTCAGC
GCAGGGGCGCCCGGTTCTTTTTGTCAAGACCGACCTGTCCGGTGCCCTGAATGAACTGCAGGACGAGGCA
GCGCGGCTATCGTGGCTGGCCACGACGGGCGTTCCTTGCGCAGCTGTGCTCGACGTTGTCACTGAAGCGG
GAAGGGACTGGCTGCTATTGGGCGAAGTGCCGGGGCAGGATCTCCTGTCATCTCACCTTGCTCCTGCCGA
GAAAGTATCCATCATGGCTGATGCAATGCGGCGGCTGCATACGCTTGATCCGGCTACCTGCCCATTCGAC
CACCAAGCGAAACATCGCATCGAGCGAGCACGTACTCGGATGGAAGCCGGTCTTGTCGATCAGGATGATC
TGGACGAAGAGCATCAGGGGCTCGCGCCAGCCGAACTGTTCGCCAGGCTCAAGGCGCGCATGCCCGACGG
CGAGGATCTCGTCGTGACCCATGGCGATGCCTGCTTGCCGAATATCATGGTGGAAAATGGCCGCTTTTCT
GGATTCATCGACTGTGGCCGGCTGGGTGTGGCGGACCGCTATCAGGACATAGCGTTGGCTACCCGTGATA
TTGCTGAAGAGCTTGGCGGCGAATGGGCTGACCGCTTCCTCGTGCTTTACGGTATCGCCGCTCCCGATTC
GCAGCGCATCGCCTTCTATCGCCTTCTTGACGAGTTCTTCTGAGCGGGACTCTGGGGTTCGAAATGACCG
ACCAAGCGACGCCCAACCTGCCATCACGAGATTTCGATTCCACCGCCGCCTTCTATGAAAGGTTGGGCTT
CGGAATCGTTTTCCGGGACGCCGGCTGGATGATCCTCCAGCGCGGGGATCTCATGCTGGAGTTCTTCGCC
CACCCCAACTTGTTTATTGCAGCTTATAATGGTTACAAATAAAGCAATAGCATCACAAATTTCACAAATA
AAGCATTTTTTTCACTGCATTCTAGTTGTGGTTTGTCCAAACTCATCAATGTATCTTATCATGTCTGTAT
ACCGTCGACCTCTAGCTAGAGCTTGGCGTAATCATGGTCATAGCTGTTTCCTGTGTGAAATTGTTATCCG
CTCACAATTCCACACAACATACGAGCCGGAAGCATAAAGTGTAAAGCCTGGGGTGCCTAATGAGTGAGCT
AACTCACATTAATTGCGTTGCGCTCACTGCCCGCTTTCCAGTCGGGAAACCTGTCGTGCCAGCTGCATTA
ATGAATCGGCCAACGCGCGGGGAGAGGCGGTTTGCGTATTGGGCGCTCTTCCGCTTCCTCGCTCACTGAC
TCGCTGCGCTCGGTCGTTCGGCTGCGGCGAGCGGTATCAGCTCACTCAAAGGCGGTAATACGGTTATCCA
CAGAATCAGGGGATAACGCAGGAAAGAACATGTGAGCAAAAGGCCAGCAAAAGGCCAGGAACCGTAAAAA
GGCCGCGTTGCTGGCGTTTTTCCATAGGCTCCGCCCCCCTGACGAGCATCACAAAAATCGACGCTCAAGT
CAGAGGTGGCGAAACCCGACAGGACTATAAAGATACCAGGCGTTTCCCCCTGGAAGCTCCCTCGTGCGCT
CTCCTGTTCCGACCCTGCCGCTTACCGGATACCTGTCCGCCTTTCTCCCTTCGGGAAGCGTGGCGCTTTC
TCATAGCTCACGCTGTAGGTATCTCAGTTCGGTGTAGGTCGTTCGCTCCAAGCTGGGCTGTGTGCACGAA
CCCCCCGTTCAGCCCGACCGCTGCGCCTTATCCGGTAACTATCGTCTTGAGTCCAACCCGGTAAGACACG
ACTTATCGCCACTGGCAGCAGCCACTGGTAACAGGATTAGCAGAGCGAGGTATGTAGGCGGTGCTACAGA
GTTCTTGAAGTGGTGGCCTAACTACGGCTACACTAGAAGAACAGTATTTGGTATCTGCGCTCTGCTGAAG
CCAGTTACCTTCGGAAAAAGAGTTGGTAGCTCTTGATCCGGCAAACAAACCACCGCTGGTAGCGGTTTTT
TTGTTTGCAAGCAGCAGATTACGCGCAGAAAAAAAGGATCTCAAGAAGATCCTTTGATCTTTTCTACGGG
GTCTGACGCTCAGTGGAACGAAAACTCACGTTAAGGGATTTTGGTCATGAGATTATCAAAAAGGATCTTC
ACCTAGATCCTTTTAAATTAAAAATGAAGTTTTAAATCAATCTAAAGTATATATGAGTAAACTTGGTCTG
ACAGTTACCAATGCTTAATCAGTGAGGCACCTATCTCAGCGATCTGTCTATTTCGTTCATCCATAGTTGC
CTGACTCCCCGTCGTGTAGATAACTACGATACGGGAGGGCTTACCATCTGGCCCCAGTGCTGCAATGATA
CCGCGAGACCCACGCTCACCGGCTCCAGATTTATCAGCAATAAACCAGCCAGCCGGAAGGGCCGAGCGCA
GAAGTGGTCCTGCAACTTTATCCGCCTCCATCCAGTCTATTAATTGTTGCCGGGAAGCTAGAGTAAGTAG
TTCGCCAGTTAATAGTTTGCGCAACGTTGTTGCCATTGCTACAGGCATCGTGGTGTCACGCTCGTCGTTT
GGTATGGCTTCATTCAGCTCCGGTTCCCAACGATCAAGGCGAGTTACATGATCCCCCATGTTGTGCAAAA
AAGCGGTTAGCTCCTTCGGTCCTCCGATCGTTGTCAGAAGTAAGTTGGCCGCAGTGTTATCACTCATGGT
TATGGCAGCACTGCATAATTCTCTTACTGTCATGCCATCCGTAAGATGCTTTTCTGTGACTGGTGAGTAC
TCAACCAAGTCATTCTGAGAATAGTGTATGCGGCGACCGAGTTGCTCTTGCCCGGCGTCAATACGGGATA
ATACCGCGCCACATAGCAGAACTTTAAAAGTGCTCATCATTGGAAAACGTTCTTCGGGGCGAAAACTCTC
AAGGATCTTACCGCTGTTGAGATCCAGTTCGATGTAACCCACTCGTGCACCCAACTGATCTTCAGCATCT
TTTACTTTCACCAGCGTTTCTGGGTGAGCAAAAACAGGAAGGCAAAATGCCGCAAAAAAGGGAATAAGGG
CGACACGGAAATGTTGAATACTCATACTCTTCCTTTTTCAATATTATTGAAGCATTTATCAGGGTTATTG
TCTCATGAGCGGATACATATTTGAATGTATTTAGAAAAATAAACAAATAGGGGTTCCGCGCACATTTCCC
CGAAAAGTGCCACCTGACGTC
