>Addgene plasmid #69903 | pcDNA3.1(+) ZKSCAN1 MCS-ZKSCAN1 548-1047 | addgene partial sequence | sequence record 127143 | CMV-F 5'-CGCAAATGGGCGGTAGGCGTG-3'
ACTAGAGAACCCACTGCTTACTGGCTTATCGAAATTAATACGACTCACTATAGGGAGACCCAAGCTGGCT
AGCGTTTAAACTTAAGCTTGGTACCGAGCTCGGATCCACTAGTCCAGTGTGGTGGAATTCAGTGACAGTG
GAGATTGTACAGTTTTTTCCTCGATTTGTCAGGATTTTTTTTTTTTGACGGAGTTTAACTTCTTGTCTCC
CAGGTAGGAAGTGCAGTGGCGTAATCTCGGCTCACTACAACCTCCACCTCCTGGGTTCAAGCGTTTCTCC
TGCCTCAGCTTTCCGAGTAGCTGGGATTACAGGCGCCTGCCACCATGCCCTGCTGACTTTTGTATTTTTA
GTAGAGACGGGGTTTCACCATGTTGGCCAGGCTGGTCTTGAACTCCTGACCGCAGGCGATTGGCCTGCCT
CGGCCTCCCAAAGTGCTGAGATTACAGGCGTGAGCCACCACCCCCGGCCTCAGGAGCGTTCTGATAGTGC
CTCGATGTGCTGCCTCCTATAAAGTGTTAGCAGCACAGATCACTTTTTGTAAAGGTACGTACTAATGACT
TTTTTTTTATACTTCAGGATATCGAATAGTAAAGAAACACATCATAAAACCTCCCAGGACATAAAGGTGA
GCACAGACCCTGTTTGGATCAAGTCAGTTCCTGGAGCCTGAATGATGACTGCTGAATCACGGGAAGCCAC
GGGTCTGTCCCCACAGGCTGCACAGGAGAAGGATGG
