>Addgene plasmid #69903 | pcDNA3.1(+) ZKSCAN1 MCS-ZKSCAN1 548-1047 | addgene partial sequence | sequence record 127685 | ZKSCAN1-R 5'-gacagggtccttgctgtgtt-3'
ACCTCCTGGGCTCAAGCAATCCTCCCACCTCAGCCTCCTGCGTAGCTGGAATCACAGGTGTGCGCCACTA
TACCTGGCTAATTTTTCTATTTTTTGTAGAGATGGGGTCTCGCTACGTTGCCCAGGACTAACATGCTTCT
TCATCACAGGCACTCAGCAGCACAAAGACTCTCGTCCTGAATCATTTCCCTTCCCCTAAATGAAACCTTG
CTTCTTACCTCCGCGGAATCAAGCTCCAAGTCTTCTAGAAGGGTCACGGCCTCCTCTCCACTATCGGGGC
GGTATTCCTGCAGCCAGACCTGGAGCTCCTTGGGCAGGATGGAAAGAAACTGCTCTAGCACCAGAAGCTC
CAGGATCTGTTCCTTGGTGTTTATTTCTGGCCGCAGCCACTGATGACAAAGTTCCTTCAGCCGACTGAGA
GCCTCTCGGGGCCCAAAAGTGTTCTGGTAACAGAAGCGCCTGAAGCGTTGGCGGAATATCTCTGGGTCTG
GAGGAGGCGTGTCCTGTAGGGTGGAATCCTGCCCCCACATGTGGTCTTCCTCATCTTCCTCTTCCACCTT
CACTATTACGATACCATCCTTCTCCTGTGCAGCCTGTGGGGACAGACCCGTGGCTTCCCGTGATTCAGCA
GTCATCATTCAGGCTCCAGGAACTGACTTGATCCAAACAGGGTCTGTGCTCACCTTTATGTCCTGGGAGG
TTTTATGATGTGTTTCTTTACTATTCGATATCCTGAAGTATAAA
